>Addgene plasmid #164162 | pCAG-mCherry2-G | depositor full sequence | sequence record 318604 | pCAG-mCherry2-G sequence 5645 bps
GTCGACATTGATTATTGACTAGTTATTAATAGTAATCAATTACGGGGTCATTAGTTCATAGCCCATATAT
GGAGTTCCGCGTTACATAACTTACGGTAAATGGCCCGCCTGGCTGACCGCCCAACGACCCCCGCCCATTG
ACGTCAATAATGACGTATGTTCCCATAGTAACGCCAATAGGGACTTTCCATTGACGTCAATGGGTGGAGT
ATTTACGGTAAACTGCCCACTTGGCAGTACATCAAGTGTATCATATGCCAAGTACGCCCCCTATTGACGT
CAATGACGGTAAATGGCCCGCCTGGCATTATGCCCAGTACATGACCTTATGGGACTTTCCTACTTGGCAG
TACATCTACGTATTAGTCATCGCTATTACCATGGTCGAGGTGAGCCCCACGTTCTGCTTCACTCTCCCCA
TCTCCCCCCCCTCCCCACCCCCAATTTTGTATTTATTTATTTTTTAATTATTTTGTGCAGCGATGGGGGC
GGGGGGGGGGGGGGGGCGCGCGCCAGGCGGGGCGGGGCGGGGCGAGGGGCGGGGCGGGGCGAGGCGGAGA
GGTGCGGCGGCAGCCAATCAGAGCGGCGCGCTCCGAAAGTTTCCTTTTATGGCGAGGCGGCGGCGGCGGC
GGCCCTATAAAAAGCGAAGCGCGCGGCGGGCGGGAGTCGCTGCGCGCTGCCTTCGCCCCGTGCCCCGCTC
CGCGCCGCCTCGCGCCGCCCGCCCCGGCTCTGACTGACCGCGTTACTCCCACAGGTGAGCGGGCGGGACG
GCCCTTCTCCTCCGGGCTGTAATTAGCGCTTGGTTTAATGACGGCTTGTTTCTTTTCTGTGGCTGCGTGA
AAGCCTTGAGGGGCTCCGGGAGGGCCCTTTGTGCGGGGGGAGCGGCTCGGGGGGTGCGTGCGTGTGTGTG
TGCGTGGGGAGCGCCGCGTGCGGCTCCGCGCTGCCCGGCGGCTGTGAGCGCTGCGGGCGCGGCGCGGGGC
TTTGTGCGCTCCGCAGTGTGCGCGAGGGGAGCGCGGCCGGGGGCGGTGCCCCGCGGTGCGGGGGGGGCTG
CGAGGGGAACAAAGGCTGCGTGCGGGGTGTGTGCGTGGGGGGGTGAGCAGGGGGTGTGGGCGCGTCGGTC
GGGCTGCAACCCCCCCTGCACCCCCCTCCCCGAGTTGCTGAGCACGGCCCGGCTTCGGGTGCGGGGCTCC
GTACGGGGCGTGGCGCGGGGCTCGCCGTGCCGGGCGGGGGGTGGCGGCAGGTGGGGGTGCCGGGCGGGGC
GGGGCCGCCTCGGGCCGGGGAGGGCTCGGGGGAGGGGCGCGGCGGCCCCCGGAGCGCCGGCGGCTGTCGA
GGCGCGGCGAGCCGCAGCCATTGCCTTTTATGGTAATCGTGCGAGAGGGCGCAGGGACTTCCTTTGTCCC
AAATCTGTGCGGAGCCGAAATCTGGGAGGCGCCGCCGCACCCCCTCTAGCGGGCGCGGGGCGAAGCGGTG
CGGCGCCGGCAGGAAGGAAATGGGCGGGGAGGGCCTTCGTGCGTCGCCGCGCCGCCGTCCCCTTCTCCCT
CTCCAGCCTCGGGGCTGTCCGCGGGGGGACGGCTGCCTTCGGGGGGGACGGGGCAGGGCGGGGTTCGGCT
TCTGGCGTGTGACCGGCGGCTCTAGAGCCTCTGCTAACCATGTTCATGCCTTCTTCTTTTTCCTACAGCT
CCTGGGCAACGTGCTGGTTATTGTGCTGTCTCATCATTTTGGCAAAGCTAGCCTACCGGTCGCCACCATG
GTGAGCAAGGGCGAGGAGGATAACATGGCCATCATCAAGGAGTTCATGCGCTTCAAGGTGCACATGGAGG
GCTCCGTGAACGGCCACGAGTTCGAGATCGAGGGCGAGGGCGAGGGCCGCCCCTACGAGGGCACCCAGAC
CGCCAAGCTGAAGGTGACCAAGGGTGGCCCCCTGCCCTTCGCCTGGGACATCCTGTCCCCTCAGTTCATG
TACGGCTCCAAGGCCTACGTGAAGCACCCCGCCGACATCCCCGACTACTTGAAGCTGTCCTTCCCCGAGG
GCTTCAATTGGGAGCGCGTGATGAACTTCGAGGACGGCGGCGTGGTGACCGTGACCCAGGACTCCTCCCT
GCAGGACGGCGAGTTCATCTACAAGGTGAAGCTGCGCGGCACCAACTTCCCCTCCGACGGCCCCGTAATG
CAGTGTCGTACCATGGGCTGGGAGGCCTCCACTGAGCGGATGTACCCCGAGGACGGCGCCCTGAAGGGCG
AGATCAAGCAGAGGCTGAAGCTGAAGGACGGCGGCCACTACGACGCTGAGGTCAAGACCACCTACAAGGC
CAAGAAGCCCGTGCAGCTGCCCGGCGCCTACAACGTCGACATCAAGTTGGACATCCTTTCCCACAACGAG
GACTACACCATCGTGGAACAGTACGAACGCGCCGAGGGCCGCCACTCCACCGGCGGCATGGACGAGCTGT
ACAAGTCCGGACTCACCGGTGGAGGCGGTTCAGGCGGAGGTGGCTCTGGCGGTGGCGGATCGAGATCTCG
AGCTCAAGCTTCGAATTCTGCAGTCGACGGTACCGCGGGCCCGGGATCCACCGGATCTAGATAACTGATC
AACTCCTCAGGTGCAGGCTGCCTATCAGAAGGTGGTGGCTGGTGTGGCCAATGCCCTGGCTCACAAATAC
CACTGAGATCTTTTTCCCTCTGCCAAAAATTATGGGGACATCATGAAGCCCCTTGAGCATCTGACTTCTG
GCTAATAAAGGAAATTTATTTTCATTGCAATAGTGTGTTGGAATTTTTTGTGTCTCTCACTCGGAAGGAC
ATATGGGAGGGCAAATCATTTAAAACATCAGAATGAGTATTTGGTTTAGAGTTTGGCAACATATGCCATA
TGCTGGCTGCCATGAACAAAGGTGGCTATAAAGAGGTCATCAGTATATGAAACAGCCCCCTGCTGTCCAT
TCCTTATTCCATAGAAAAGCCTTGACTTGAGGTTAGATTTTTTTTATATTTTGTTTTGTGTTATTTTTTT
CTTTAACATCCCTAAAATTTTCCTTACATGTTTTACTAGCCAGATTTTTCCTCCTCTCCTGACTACTCCC
AGTCATAGCTGTCCCTCTTCTCTTATGAAGATCCCTCGACCTGCAGCCCAAGCTTGGCGTAATCATGGTC
ATAGCTGTTTCCTGTGTGAAATTGTTATCCGCTCACAATTCCACACAACATACGAGCCGGAAGCATAAAG
TGTAAAGCCTGGGGTGCCTAATGAGTGAGCTAACTCACATTAATTGCGTTGCGCTCACTGCCCGCTTTCC
AGTCGGGAAACCTGTCGTGCCAGCGGATCCGCATCTCAATTAGTCAGCAACCATAGTCCCGCCCCTAACT
CCGCCCATCCCGCCCCTAACTCCGCCCAGTTCCGCCCATTCTCCGCCCCATGGCTGACTAATTTTTTTTA
TTTATGCAGAGGCCGAGGCCGCCTCGGCCTCTGAGCTATTCCAGAAGTAGTGAGGAGGCTTTTTTGGAGG
CCTAGGCTTTTGCAAAAAGCTAACTTGTTTATTGCAGCTTATAATGGTTACAAATAAAGCAATAGCATCA
CAAATTTCACAAATAAAGCATTTTTTTCACTGCATTCTAGTTGTGGTTTGTCCAAACTCATCAATGTATC
TTATCATGTCTGGATCCGCTGCATTAATGAATCGGCCAACGCGCGGGGAGAGGCGGTTTGCGTATTGGGC
GCTCTTCCGCTTCCTCGCTCACTGACTCGCTGCGCTCGGTCGTTCGGCTGCGGCGAGCGGTATCAGCTCA
CTCAAAGGCGGTAATACGGTTATCCACAGAATCAGGGGATAACGCAGGAAAGAACATGTGAGCAAAAGGC
CAGCAAAAGGCCAGGAACCGTAAAAAGGCCGCGTTGCTGGCGTTTTTCCATAGGCTCCGCCCCCCTGACG
AGCATCACAAAAATCGACGCTCAAGTCAGAGGTGGCGAAACCCGACAGGACTATAAAGATACCAGGCGTT
TCCCCCTGGAAGCTCCCTCGTGCGCTCTCCTGTTCCGACCCTGCCGCTTACCGGATACCTGTCCGCCTTT
CTCCCTTCGGGAAGCGTGGCGCTTTCTCAATGCTCACGCTGTAGGTATCTCAGTTCGGTGTAGGTCGTTC
GCTCCAAGCTGGGCTGTGTGCACGAACCCCCCGTTCAGCCCGACCGCTGCGCCTTATCCGGTAACTATCG
TCTTGAGTCCAACCCGGTAAGACACGACTTATCGCCACTGGCAGCAGCCACTGGTAACAGGATTAGCAGA
GCGAGGTATGTAGGCGGTGCTACAGAGTTCTTGAAGTGGTGGCCTAACTACGGCTACACTAGAAGGACAG
TATTTGGTATCTGCGCTCTGCTGAAGCCAGTTACCTTCGGAAAAAGAGTTGGTAGCTCTTGATCCGGCAA
ACAAACCACCGCTGGTAGCGGTGGTTTTTTTGTTTGCAAGCAGCAGATTACGCGCAGAAAAAAAGGATCT
CAAGAAGATCCTTTGATCTTTTCTACGGGGTCTGACGCTCAGTGGAACGAAAACTCACGTTAAGGGATTT
TGGTCATGAGATTATCAAAAAGGATCTTCACCTAGATCCTTTTAAATTAAAAATGAAGTTTTAAATCAAT
CTAAAGTATATATGAGTAAACTTGGTCTGACAGTTACCAATGCTTAATCAGTGAGGCACCTATCTCAGCG
ATCTGTCTATTTCGTTCATCCATAGTTGCCTGACTCCCCGTCGTGTAGATAACTACGATACGGGAGGGCT
TACCATCTGGCCCCAGTGCTGCAATGATACCGCGAGACCCACGCTCACCGGCTCCAGATTTATCAGCAAT
AAACCAGCCAGCCGGAAGGGCCGAGCGCAGAAGTGGTCCTGCAACTTTATCCGCCTCCATCCAGTCTATT
AATTGTTGCCGGGAAGCTAGAGTAAGTAGTTCGCCAGTTAATAGTTTGCGCAACGTTGTTGCCATTGCTA
CAGGCATCGTGGTGTCACGCTCGTCGTTTGGTATGGCTTCATTCAGCTCCGGTTCCCAACGATCAAGGCG
AGTTACATGATCCCCCATGTTGTGCAAAAAAGCGGTTAGCTCCTTCGGTCCTCCGATCGTTGTCAGAAGT
AAGTTGGCCGCAGTGTTATCACTCATGGTTATGGCAGCACTGCATAATTCTCTTACTGTCATGCCATCCG
TAAGATGCTTTTCTGTGACTGGTGAGTACTCAACCAAGTCATTCTGAGAATAGTGTATGCGGCGACCGAG
TTGCTCTTGCCCGGCGTCAATACGGGATAATACCGCGCCACATAGCAGAACTTTAAAAGTGCTCATCATT
GGAAAACGTTCTTCGGGGCGAAAACTCTCAAGGATCTTACCGCTGTTGAGATCCAGTTCGATGTAACCCA
CTCGTGCACCCAACTGATCTTCAGCATCTTTTACTTTCACCAGCGTTTCTGGGTGAGCAAAAACAGGAAG
GCAAAATGCCGCAAAAAAGGGAATAAGGGCGACACGGAAATGTTGAATACTCATACTCTTCCTTTTTCAA
TATTATTGAAGCATTTATCAGGGTTATTGTCTCATGAGCGGATACATATTTGAATGTATTTAGAAAAATA
AACAAATAGGGGTTCCGCGCACATTTCCCCGAAAAGTGCCACCTG
Features (pLannotate 1.2.2; 18 found; start..end, strand, type, name):
      4..383     +  enhancer       CMV enhancer: human cytomegalovirus immediate early enhancer
    385..662     +  promoter       chicken β-actin promoter: No description available
    663..1678    +  intron         chimeric intron: chimera between introns from chicken β-actin and rabbit β-globin
   1748..2455    +  CDS            mCherry2: mCherry2 is a basic (constitutively fluorescent) red fluorescent protein published in 2017, derived from Discosoma sp.. It has very low acid sensitivity.
   2513..2569    +  misc_feature   MCS: multiple cloning site
   2592..2663    +  CDS            HBB (fragment): HBB_PONPY - Experimental evidence at transcript level: Swiss-Prot protein existence level 2. Involved in oxygen transport from the lung to the various peripheral tissues. From Pongo pygmaeus (Bornean orangutan).
   2734..2789    +  polyA_signal   β-globin poly(A) signal: rabbit β-globin polyadenylation signal (Gil and Proudfoot, 1987)
   3172..3188    -  protein_bind   lac operator: The lac repressor binds to the lac operator to inhibit transcription in E. coli. This inhibition can be relieved by adding lactose or isopropyl-β-D-thiogalactopyranoside (IPTG). lac repressor encoded by lacI
   3196..3226    -  promoter       lac promoter: promoter for the E. coli lac operon
   3241..3262    -  protein_bind   CAP binding site: CAP binding activates transcription in the presence of cAMP. E. coli catabolite activator protein
   3275..3314    -  CDS            lacI (fragment): lac repressor; lacI; The lac repressor binds to the lac operator to inhibit transcription in E. coli. This inhibition can be relieved by adding lactose or isopropyl-β-D-thiogalactopyranoside (IPTG).
   3321..3343    +  promoter       SV40 promoter (fragment): SV40 enhancer and early promoter
   3367..3502    +  rep_origin     SV40 ori: SV40 origin of replication
   3522..3656    +  polyA_signal   SV40 poly(A) signal: SV40 polyadenylation signal
   3658..3712    -  CDS            lacI (fragment): lac repressor; lacI; The lac repressor binds to the lac operator to inhibit transcription in E. coli. This inhibition can be relieved by adding lactose or isopropyl-β-D-thiogalactopyranoside (IPTG).
   3895..4483    -  rep_origin     ori: high-copy-number ColE1/pMB1/pBR322/pUC origin of replication
   4654..5514    -  CDS            AmpR: β-lactamase; bla; confers resistance to ampicillin, carbenicillin, and related antibiotics
   5515..5619    -  promoter       AmpR promoter: bla
