>Addgene plasmid #164162 | pCAG-mCherry2-G | addgene full sequence | sequence record 323956 | Addgene NGS Result
GCCAGGCGGGGCGGGGCGGGGCGAGGGGCGGGGCGGGGCGAGGCGGAGAGGTGCGGCGGCAGCCAATCAG
AGCGGCGCGCTCCGAAAGTTTCCTTTTATGGCGAGGCGGCGGCGGCGGCGGCCCTATAAAAAGCGAAGCG
CGCGGCGGGCGGGAGTCGCTGCGCGCTGCCTTCGCCCCGTGCCCCGCTCCGCCGCCGCCTCGCGCCGCCC
GCCCCGGCTCTGACTGACCGCGTTACTCCCACAGGTGAGCGGGCGGGACGGCCCTTCTCCTCCGGGCTGT
AATTAGCGCTTGGTTTAATGACGGCTTGTTTCTTTTCTGTGGCTGCGTGAAAGCCTTGAGGGGCTCCGGG
AGGGCCCTTTGTGCGGGGGGAGCGGCTCGGGGGGTGCGTGCGTGTGTGTGTGCGTGGGGAGCGCCGCGTG
CGGCTCCGCGCTGCCCGGCGGCTGTGAGCGCTGCGGGCGCGGCGCGGGGCTTTGTGCGCTCCGCAGTGTG
CGCGAGGGGAGCGCGGCCGGGGGCGGTGCCCCGCGGTGCGGGGGGGGCTGCGAGGGGAACAAAGGCTGCG
TGCGGGGTGTGTGCGTGGGGGGGTGAGCAGGGGGTGTGGGCGCGTCGGTCGGGCTGCAACCCCCCCTGCA
CCCCCCTCCCCGAGTTGCTGAGCACGGCCCGGCTTCGGGTGCGGGGCTCCGTACGGGGCGTGGCGCGGGG
CTCGCCGTGCCGGGCGGGGGGTGGCGGCAGGTGGGGGTGCCGGGCGGGGCGGGGCCGCCTCGGGCCGGGG
AGGGCTCGGGGGAGGGGCGCGGCGGCCCCCGGAGCGCCGGCGGCTGTCGAGGCGCGGCGAGCCGCAGCCA
TTGCCTTTTATGGTAATCGTGCGAGAGGGCGCAGGGACTTCCTTTGTCCCAAATCTGTGCGGAGCCGAAA
TCTGGGAGGCGCCGCCGCACCCCCTCTAGCGGGCGCGGGGCGAAGCGGTGCGGCGCCGGCAGGAAGGAAA
TGGGCGGGGAGGGCCTTCGTGCGTCGCCGCGCCGCCGTCCCCTTCTCCCTCTCCAGCCTCGGGGCTGTCC
GCGGGGGGACGGCTGCCTTCGGGGGGGACGGGGCAGGGCGGGGTTCGGCTTCTGGCGTGTGACCGGCGGC
TCTAGAGCCTCTGCTAACCATGTTCATGCCTTCTTCTTTTTCCTACAGCTCCTGGGCAACGTGCTGGTTA
TTGTGCTGTCTCATCATTTTGGCAAAGCTAGCCTACCGGTCGCCACCATGGTGAGCAAGGGCGAGGAGGA
TAACATGGCCATCATCAAGGAGTTCATGCGCTTCAAGGTGCACATGGAGGGCTCCGTGAACGGCCACGAG
TTCGAGATCGAGGGCGAGGGCGAGGGCCGCCCCTACGAGGGCACCCAGACCGCCAAGCTGAAGGTGACCA
AGGGTGGCCCCCTGCCCTTCGCCTGGGACATCCTGTCCCCTCAGTTCATGTACGGCTCCAAGGCCTACGT
GAAGCACCCCGCCGACATCCCCGACTACTTGAAGCTGTCCTTCCCCGAGGGCTTCAATTGGGAGCGCGTG
ATGAACTTCGAGGACGGCGGCGTGGTGACCGTGACCCAGGACTCCTCCCTGCAGGACGGCGAGTTCATCT
ACAAGGTGAAGCTGCGCGGCACCAACTTCCCCTCCGACGGCCCCGTAATGCAGTGTCGTACCATGGGCTG
GGAGGCCTCCACTGAGCGGATGTACCCCGAGGACGGCGCCCTGAAGGGCGAGATCAAGCAGAGGCTGAAG
CTGAAGGACGGCGGCCACTACGACGCTGAGGTCAAGACCACCTACAAGGCCAAGAAGCCCGTGCAGCTGC
CCGGCGCCTACAACGTCGACATCAAGTTGGACATCCTTTCCCACAACGAGGACTACACCATCGTGGAACA
GTACGAACGCGCCGAGGGCCGCCACTCCACCGGCGGCATGGACGAGCTGTACAAGTCCGGACTCACCGGT
GGAGGCGGTTCAGGCGGAGGTGGCTCTGGCGGTGGCGGATCGAGATCTCGAGCTCAAGCTTCGAATTCTG
CAGTCGACGGTACCGCGGGCCCGGGATCCACCGGATCTAGATAACTGATCAACTCCTCAGGTGCAGGCTG
CCTATCAGAAGGTGGTGGCTGGTGTGGCCAATGCCCTGGCTCACAAATACCACTGAGATCTTTTTCCCTC
TGCCAAAAATTATGGGGACATCATGAAGCCCCTTGAGCATCTGACTTCTGGCTAATAAAGGAAATTTATT
TTCATTGCAATAGTGTGTTGGAATTTTTTGTGTCTCTCACTCGGAAGGACATATGGGAGGGCAAATCATT
TAAAACATCAGAATGAGTATTTGGTTTAGAGTTTGGCAACATATGCCCATATGCTGGCTGCCATGAACAA
AGGTTGGCTATAAAGAGGTCATCAGTATATGAAACAGCCCCCTGCTGTCCATTCCTTATTCCATAGAAAA
GCCTTGACTTGAGGTTAGATTTTTTTTATATTTTGTTTTGTGTTATTTTTTTCTTTAACATCCCTAAAAT
TTTCCTTACATGTTTTACTAGCCAGATTTTTCCTCCTCTCCTGACTACTCCCAGTCATAGCTGTCCCTCT
TCTCTTATGGAGATCCCTCGACCTGCAGCCCAAGCTTGGCGTAATCATGGTCATAGCTGTTTCCTGTGTG
AAATTGTTATCCGCTCACAATTCCACACAACATACGAGCCGGAAGCATAAAGTGTAAAGCCTGGGGTGCC
TAATGAGTGAGCTAACTCACATTAATTGCGTTGCGCTCACTGCCCGCTTTCCAGTCGGGAAACCTGTCGT
GCCAGCGGATCCGCATCTCAATTAGTCAGCAACCATAGTCCCGCCCCTAACTCCGCCCATCCCGCCCCTA
ACTCCGCCCAGTTCCGCCCATTCTCCGCCCCATGGCTGACTAATTTTTTTTATTTATGCAGAGGCCGAGG
CCGCCTCGGCCTCTGAGCTATTCCAGAAGTAGTGAGGAGGCTTTTTTGGAGGCCTAGGCTTTTGCAAAAA
GCTAACTTGTTTATTGCAGCTTATAATGGTTACAAATAAAGCAATAGCATCACAAATTTCACAAATAAAG
CATTTTTTTCACTGCATTCTAGTTGTGGTTTGTCCAAACTCATCAATGTATCTTATCATGTCTGGATCCG
CTGCATTAATGAATCGGCCAACGCGCGGGGAGAGGCGGTTTGCGTATTGGGCGCTCTTCCGCTTCCTCGC
TCACTGACTCGCTGCGCTCGGTCGTTCGGCTGCGGCGAGCGGTATCAGCTCACTCAAAGGCGGTAATACG
GTTATCCACAGAATCAGGGGATAACGCAGGAAAGAACATGTGAGCAAAAGGCCAGCAAAAGGCCAGGAAC
CGTAAAAAGGCCGCGTTGCTGGCGTTTTTCCATAGGCTCCGCCCCCCTGACGAGCATCACAAAAATCGAC
GCTCAAGTCAGAGGTGGCGAAACCCGACAGGACTATAAAGATACCAGGCGTTTCCCCCTGGAAGCTCCCT
CGTGCGCTCTCCTGTTCCGACCCTGCCGCTTACCGGATACCTGTCCGCCTTTCTCCCTTCGGGAAGCGTG
GCGCTTTCTCATAGCTCACGCTGTAGGTATCTCAGTTCGGTGTAGGTCGTTCGCTCCAAGCTGGGCTGTG
TGCACGAACCCCCCGTTCAGCCCGACCGCTGCGCCTTATCCGGTAACTATCGTCTTGAGTCCAACCCGGT
AAGACACGACTTATCGCCACTGGCAGCAGCCACTGGTAACAGGATTAGCAGAGCGAGGTATGTAGGCGGT
GCTACAGAGTTCTTGAAGTGGTGGCCTAACTACGGCTACACTAGAAGAACAGTATTTGGTATCTGCGCTC
TGCTGAAGCCAGTTACCTTCGGAAAAAGAGTTGGTAGCTCTTGATCCGGCAAACAAACCACCGCTGGTAG
CGGTGGTTTTTTTGTTTGCAAGCAGCAGATTACGCGCAGAAAAAAAGGATCTCAAGAAGATCCTTTGATC
TTTTCTACGGGGTCTGACGCTCAGTGGAACGAAAACTCACGTTAAGGGATTTTGGTCATGAGATTATCAA
AAAGGATCTTCACCTAGATCCTTTTAAATTAAAAATGAAGTTTTAAATCAATCTAAAGTATATATGAGTA
AACTTGGTCTGACAGTTACCAATGCTTAATCAGTGAGGCACCTATCTCAGCGATCTGTCTATTTCGTTCA
TCCATAGTTGCCTGACTCCCCGTCGTGTAGATAACTACGATACGGGAGGGCTTACCATCTGGCCCCAGTG
CTGCAATGATACCGCGAGACCCACGCTCACCGGCTCCAGATTTATCAGCAATAAACCAGCCAGCCGGAAG
GGCCGAGCGCAGAAGTGGTCCTGCAACTTTATCCGCCTCCATCCAGTCTATTAATTGTTGCCGGGAAGCT
AGAGTAAGTAGTTCGCCAGTTAATAGTTTGCGCAACGTTGTTGCCATTGCTACAGGCATCGTGGTGTCAC
GCTCGTCGTTTGGTATGGCTTCATTCAGCTCCGGTTCCCAACGATCAAGGCGAGTTACATGATCCCCCAT
GTTGTGCAAAAAAGCGGTTAGCTCCTTCGGTCCTCCGATCGTTGTCAGAAGTAAGTTGGCCGCAGTGTTA
TCACTCATGGTTATGGCAGCACTGCATAATTCTCTTACTGTCATGCCATCCGTAAGATGCTTTTCTGTGA
CTGGTGAGTACTCAACCAAGTCATTCTGAGAATAGTGTATGCGGCGACCGAGTTGCTCTTGCCCGGCGTC
AATACGGGATAATACCGCGCCACATAGCAGAACTTTAAAAGTGCTCATCATTGGAAAACGTTCTTCGGGG
CGAAAACTCTCAAGGATCTTACCGCTGTTGAGATCCAGTTCGATGTAACCCACTCGTGCACCCAACTGAT
CTTCAGCATCTTTTACTTTCACCAGCGTTTCTGGGTGAGCAAAAACAGGAAGGCAAAATGCCGCAAAAAA
GGGAATAAGGGCGACACGGAAATGTTGAATACTCATACTCTTCCTTTTTCAATATTATTGAAGCATTTAT
CAGGGTTATTGTCTCATGAGCGGATACATATTTGAATGTATTTAGAAAAATAAACAAATAGGGGTTCCGC
GCACATTTCCCCGAAAAGTGCCACCTGGGTCGACATTGATTATTGACTAGTTATTAATAGTAATCAATTA
CGGGGTCATTAGTTCATAGCCCATATATGGAGTTCCGCGTTACATAACTTACGGTAAATGGCCCGCCTGG
CTGACCGCCCAACGACCCCCGCCCATTGACGTCAATAATGACGTATGTTCCCATAGTAACGCCAATAGGG
ACTTTCCATTGACGTCAATGGGTGGAGTATTTACGGTAAACTGCCCACTTGGCAGTACATCAAGTGTATC
ATATGCCAAGTACGCCCCCTATTGACGTCAATGACGGTAAATGGCCCGCCTGGCATTATGCCCAGTACAT
GACCTTATGGGACTTTCCTACTTGGCAGTACATCTACGTATTAGTCATCGCTATTACCATGGTCGAGGTG
AGCCCCACGTTCTGCTTCACTCTCCCCATCTCC
Features (pLannotate 1.2.2; 19 found; start..end, strand, type, name):
    152..1168    +  intron         chimeric intron: chimera between introns from chicken β-actin and rabbit β-globin
   1238..1945    +  CDS            mCherry2: mCherry2 is a basic (constitutively fluorescent) red fluorescent protein published in 2017, derived from Discosoma sp.. It has very low acid sensitivity.
   2003..2059    +  misc_feature   MCS: multiple cloning site
   2082..2153    +  CDS            HBB (fragment): HBB_PONPY - Experimental evidence at transcript level: Swiss-Prot protein existence level 2. Involved in oxygen transport from the lung to the various peripheral tissues. From Pongo pygmaeus (Bornean orangutan).
   2224..2279    +  polyA_signal   β-globin poly(A) signal: rabbit β-globin polyadenylation signal (Gil and Proudfoot, 1987)
   2664..2680    -  protein_bind   lac operator: The lac repressor binds to the lac operator to inhibit transcription in E. coli. This inhibition can be relieved by adding lactose or isopropyl-β-D-thiogalactopyranoside (IPTG). lac repressor encoded by lacI
   2688..2718    -  promoter       lac promoter: promoter for the E. coli lac operon
   2733..2754    -  protein_bind   CAP binding site: CAP binding activates transcription in the presence of cAMP. E. coli catabolite activator protein
   2767..2806    -  CDS            lacI (fragment): lac repressor; lacI; The lac repressor binds to the lac operator to inhibit transcription in E. coli. This inhibition can be relieved by adding lactose or isopropyl-β-D-thiogalactopyranoside (IPTG).
   2813..2835    +  promoter       SV40 promoter (fragment): SV40 enhancer and early promoter
   2859..2994    +  rep_origin     SV40 ori: SV40 origin of replication
   3014..3148    +  polyA_signal   SV40 poly(A) signal: SV40 polyadenylation signal
   3150..3204    -  CDS            lacI (fragment): lac repressor; lacI; The lac repressor binds to the lac operator to inhibit transcription in E. coli. This inhibition can be relieved by adding lactose or isopropyl-β-D-thiogalactopyranoside (IPTG).
   3387..3975    -  rep_origin     ori: high-copy-number ColE1/pMB1/pBR322/pUC origin of replication
   4146..5006    -  CDS            AmpR: β-lactamase; bla; confers resistance to ampicillin, carbenicillin, and related antibiotics
   5007..5111    -  promoter       AmpR promoter: bla
   5142..5521    +  enhancer       CMV enhancer: human cytomegalovirus immediate early enhancer
   5523..5563    +  promoter       chicken β-actin promoter (fragment): contains a 21-bp deletion relative to the standard chicken β-actin promoter
   5563..151     +  promoter       chicken β-actin promoter (fragment) (across the origin): No description available
