[The description below was written by a language model from this plasmid's Addgene catalogue record and pLannotate feature annotations shown in this document.]
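Description:
pCAG-mCherry2-G is a mammalian expression plasmid built on the pCAGGS backbone that expresses the red fluorescent protein mCherry2 and serves as a basic vector for making mCherry2 fusion proteins. It is propagated in E. coli as a high-copy plasmid through a ColE1/pUC-type origin and selected with ampicillin via the β-lactamase gene under its own promoter. No mammalian selection marker is annotated. An SV40 origin of replication is present with a fragment of the SV40 promoter and an SV40 poly(A) signal, which in general allows episomal amplification in cells expressing large T antigen. Remnants of the lac promoter/operator region and short lacI fragments are backbone carry-over with no apparent role in expression.

The expression cassette is driven by the composite CAG promoter, made up of the cytomegalovirus immediate-early enhancer, the chicken β-actin promoter and a chimeric chicken β-actin/rabbit β-globin intron, which gives strong constitutive transcription in many mammalian cell types. Downstream lies the 708 bp synthetic mCherry2 coding sequence, a constitutively fluorescent Discosoma-derived protein, followed by a multiple cloning site, a short β-globin-derived fragment and the rabbit β-globin polyadenylation signal. Because the cloning site follows the fluorescent protein, a gene of interest can be placed at the C-terminal end of mCherry2. The associated publication concerns two-colour in-resin correlative light and electron microscopy of Epon-embedded cells using osmium-resistant fluorescent proteins, which suggests use as a red label in that setting.

The depositor sequence is 5,645 nt, whereas the repository's sequencing result is 5,563 nt. Both show the same feature order, but the latter annotates the β-actin promoter as fragments with a small deletion.
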