Addgene plasmid #164162: pCAG-mCherry2-G
Purpose: Expresses mCherry2 under the control of CAG promoter, basic vector, multiclonig site at C terminal
Depositing lab: Isei Tanida. Depositing organization: Juntendo University. Publication: Two-color in-resin CLEM of Epon-embedded cells using osmium resistant green and red fluorescent proteins. Tanida I, Furuta Y, Yamaguchi J, Kakuta S, Oliva Trejo JA, Uchiyama Y. Sci Rep. 2020 Dec 14;10(1):21871. doi: 10.1038/s41598-020-78879-x. PubMed 33318540.
Backbone
  Vector backbone: pCAGGS
  Backbone size w/o insert (bp): 4915
  Total vector size (bp): 5645
  Vector type: Mammalian Expression
Growth in bacteria
  Bacterial resistance: Ampicillin, 100 μg/mL
  Growth temperature: 37°C
  Growth strain: DH5alpha
  Copy number: High Copy
Gene/Insert
  Gene/Insert name: mCherry2
  Species: Synthetic
  Insert size (bp): 708
  Promoter: CAG
  Cloning method: Gibson Cloning
  Sequencing primers: 5′ GTGCTGTCTCATCATTTTGGCAAA; 3′ GATAGGCAGCCTGCACCTGAGGAGT
Terms and licenses: Academic/Nonprofit Terms; Industry Terms: Not Available to Industry
How to cite: pCAG-mCherry2-G was a gift from Isei Tanida (Addgene plasmid # 164162 ; http://n2t.net/addgene:164162 ; RRID:Addgene_164162)
